Addgene plasmid #148908: pAc5.1B-EGFP-DmHPat-PPFPPFtoAAAAAA_AH
Purpose: Insect Expression of DmHPat-PPFPPFtoAAAAAA
Depositing lab: Elisa Izaurralde. Depositing organization: Max Planck Institute for Developmental Biology. Publication: Direct role for the Drosophila GIGYF protein in 4EHP-mediated mRNA repression. Ruscica V, Bawankar P, Peter D, Helms S, Igreja C, Izaurralde E. Nucleic Acids Res. 2019 Jul 26;47(13):7035-7048. doi: 10.1093/nar/gkz429. PubMed 31114929.
Backbone
  Vector backbone: Unknown
  Vector type: Insect Expression
Growth in bacteria
  Bacterial resistance: Ampicillin, 100 μg/mL
  Growth temperature: 37°C
  Growth strain: DH5alpha
  Copy number: Low Copy
Gene/Insert
  Gene/Insert name: DmHPat-PPFPPFtoAAAAAA
  Species: D. melanogaster (fly)
  Mutation: three silent mutations compared to the sequence given by NCBI:NM_142335.2
  Entrez Gene: Patr-1 (a.k.a. anon-WO0118547.282, BcDNA:LD27979, CG5208, Dmel\CG5208, HPat, LD27979)
  Cloning method: Unknown
Terms and licenses: Academic/Nonprofit Terms; Industry Terms: Not Available to Industry
Depositor comments: Plasmids from this collection were made available to the research community and donated after the lab closed. Please note that the sequence provided by the depositing laboratory may be theoretical/predicted or based on Sanger sequencing results. There may be discrepancies between sequencing results obtained by Addgene and the depositor sequence. If an Addgene verified sequence is not available, please contact before placing your order to request that our lab fully sequence the plasmid.
How to cite: pAc5.1B-EGFP-DmHPat-PPFPPFtoAAAAAA_AH was a gift from Elisa Izaurralde (Addgene plasmid # 148908 ; http://n2t.net/addgene:148908 ; RRID:Addgene_148908)
