[The description below was written by a language model from this plasmid's Addgene catalogue record and pLannotate feature annotations shown in this document.]
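Description:
pAc5.1B-EGFP-DmHPat-PPFPPFtoAAAAAA_AH is an insect expression plasmid of about 9 kb for producing a GFP-tagged mutant of the Drosophila melanogaster decapping activator HPat (Patr-1, CG5208) in fly cells. The catalogue lists the backbone as unknown, although the name and annotated features point to a pAc5.1-type vector. In bacteria it is maintained through a ColE1/pUC-type origin and selected with ampicillin via the β-lactamase gene and its own promoter. The record lists it as low copy even though the annotated origin is of the high-copy type. Short fragments of a tetracycline resistance gene and of SV40 large T antigen are also annotated; these appear to be non-functional backbone remnants.

Expression is driven by the strong, constitutive Drosophila actin 5C promoter, which is followed directly by an EGFP coding sequence. The roughly 3 kb stretch between EGFP and the downstream V5 epitope is not annotated in the feature table but is where the HPat insert presumably lies, giving an N-terminal EGFP fusion. Whether the vector-encoded V5 tag is read in frame or is cut off by a stop codon is not stated. An SV40 polyadenylation signal lies downstream of the cassette, though it is annotated on the reverse strand. As the name indicates, a PPFPPF motif in HPat is replaced by six alanines, and the record also notes three silent changes relative to the NCBI reference transcript. The record does not state the purpose of the substitution, but the associated study concerns the Drosophila GIGYF protein in 4EHP-mediated mRNA repression, so the construct was probably used for interaction or localisation assays comparing mutant with wild-type HPat. The depositor sequence may be theoretical rather than fully verified.
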