Features (pLannotate 1.2.2; 9 found; start..end, strand, type, name):
     56..2568    +  promoter       Ac5 promoter: Drosophila melanogaster actin 5C promoter
   2588..3304    +  CDS            EGFP: EGFP is a basic (constitutively fluorescent) green fluorescent protein published in 1996, derived from Aequorea victoria. It is reported to be a rapidly-maturing weak dimer with moderate acid sensitivity.
   6272..6313    +  CDS            V5 tag: epitope tag from simian virus 5
   6413..6547    -  polyA_signal   SV40 poly(A) signal: SV40 polyadenylation signal
   6570..6654    -  CDS            large T antigen (fragment): large T antigen from SV40 (simian virus 40)
   6655..7125    +  CDS            TcR (fragment): tetracycline efflux protein; tet; confers resistance to tetracycline
   7169..7757    -  rep_origin     ori: high-copy-number ColE1/pMB1/pBR322/pUC origin of replication
   7928..8788    -  CDS            AmpR: β-lactamase; bla; confers resistance to ampicillin, carbenicillin, and related antibiotics
   8789..8893    -  promoter       AmpR promoter: bla
>Addgene plasmid #148908 | pAc5.1B-EGFP-DmHPat-PPFPPFtoAAAAAA_AH | depositor full sequence | sequence record 291356 | Full Sequence
CTTCAAGGAATTAATTCTATATTCTAAAAACACAAATGATACTTCTAAAAAAAATCATGAATGGCATCAA
CTCTGAATCAAATCTTTGCAGATGCACCTACTTCTCATTTCCACTGTCACATCATTTTTCCAGATCTCGC
TGCCTGTTATGTGGCCCACAAACCAAGACACGTTTTATGGCCATTAAAGCTGGCTGATCGTCGCCAAACA
CCAAATACATATCAATATGTACATTCGAGAAAGAAGCGATCAAAGAAGCGTCTTCGGGCGAGTAGGAGAA
TGCGGAGGAGAAGGAGAACGAGCTGATCTAGTATCTCTCCACAATCCAATGCCAACTGACCAACTGGCCA
TATTCGGAGCAATTTGAAGCCAATTTCCATCGCCTGGCGATCGCTCCATTCTTGGCTATATGTTTTTCAC
CGTTCCCGGGGCCATTTTCAAAGACTCGTCGGTAAGATAAGATTGTGTCACTCGCTGTCTCTCTTCATTT
GTCGAAGAATGCTGAGGAATTTCGCGATGACGTCGGCGAGTATTTTGAAGAATGAGAATAATTTGTATTT
ATACGAAAATCAGTTAGTGGAATTTTCTACAAAAACATGTTATCTATAGATAATTTTGTTGCAAAATATG
TTGACTATGACAAAGATTGTATGTATATACCTTTAATGTATTCTCATTTTCTTATGTATTTATAATGGCA
ATGATGATACTGATGATATTTTAAGATGATGCCAGACCACAGGCTGATTTCTGCGTCTTTTGCCGAACGC
AGTGCATGTGCGGTTGTTGTTTTTTGGAATAGTTTCAATTTTCGGACTGTCCGCTTTGATTTCAGTTTCT
TGGCTTATTCAAAAAGCAAAGTAAAGCCAAAAAAGCGAGATGGCAATACCAAATGCGGCAAAACGGTAGT
GGAAGGAAAGGGGTGCGGGGCAGCGGAAGGAAGGGTGGGGCGGGGCGTGGCGGGGTCTGTGGCTGGGCGC
GACGTCACCGACGTTGGAGCCACTCCTTTGACCATGTGTGCGTGTGTGTATTATTCGTGTCTCGCCACTC
GCCGGTTGTTTTTTTCTTTTTATCTCGCTCTCTCTAGCGCCATCTCGTACGCATGCTCAACGCACCGCAT
GTTGCCGTGTCCTTTATGCGTCATTTTGGCTCGAAATAGGCAATTATTTAAACAAAGATTAGTCAACGAA
AACGCTAAAATAAATAAGTCTACAATATGGTTACTTATTGCCATGTGTGTGCAGCCAACGATAGCAACAA
AAGCAACAACACAGTGGCTTTCCCTCTTTCACTTTTTGTTTGCAAGCGCGTGCGAGCAAGACGGCACGAC
CGGCAAACGCAATTACGCTGACAAAGAGCAGACGAAGTTTTGGCCGAAAAACATCAAGGCGCCTGATACG
AATGCATTTGCAATAACAATTGCGATATTTAATATTGTTTATGAAGCTGTTTGACTTCAAAACACACAAA
AAAAAAAATAAAACAAATTATTTGAAAGAGAATTAGGAATCGGACAGCTTATCGTTACGGGCTAACAGCA
CACCGAGACGAAATAGCTTACCTGACGTCACAGCCTCTGGAAGAACTGCCGCCAAGCAGAGAGAGAGAGA
AAAAGAGGGAGAGCAGCTTAGACCGCATGTGCTTGTGTGTGAGGCGTCTCTCTCTTCGTCTCCTGTTTGC
GCAAACGCATAGACTGCACTGAGAAAATCGATTACCTATTTTTTATGAATGAATATTTGCACTATTACTA
TTCAAAACTATTAAGATAGCAATCACATTCAATAGCCAAATACTATACCACCTGAGCGATGCAACGAAAT
GATCAATTTGAGCAAAAATGCTGCATATTTAGGACGGCATCATTATAGAAATGCTTCTTGCTGTGTACTT
TTCTCTCGTCTGGCAGCTGTTTCGCCGTTATTGTTAAAACCGGCTTAAGTTAGGTGTGTTTTCTACGACT
AGTGATGCCCCTACTAGAAGATGTGTGTTGCACAAATGTCCCTGAATAACCAATTTGAAGTGCAGATAGC
AGTAAACGTAAGCTAATATGAATATTATTTAACTGTAATGTTTTAATATCGCTGGACATTACTAATAAAC
CCACTATAAACACATGTACATATGTATGTTTTGGCATACAATGAGTAGTTGGGGAAAAAATGTGTAAAAG
CACCGTGACCATCACAGCATAAAGATAACCAGCTGAAGTATCGAATATGAGTAACCCCCAAATTGAATCA
CATGCCGCAACTGATAGGACCCATGGAAGTACACTCTTCATGGCGATATACAAGACACACACAAGCACGA
ACACCCAGTTGCGGAGGAAATTCTCCGTAAATGAAAACCCAATCGGCGAACAATTCATACCCATATATGG
TAAAAGTTTTGAACGCGACTTGAGAGCGGAGAGCATTGCGGCTGATAAGGTTTTAGCGCTAAGCGGGCTT
TATAAAACGGGCTGCGGGACCAGTTTTCATATCACTACCGTTTGAGTTCTTGTGCTGTGTGGATACTCCT
CCCGACACAAAGCCGCTCCATCAGCCAGCAGTCGTCTAATCCAGAGACCCCGGATCGGGGTACCAACATG
GTGAGCAAGGGCGAGGAGCTGTTCACCGGGGTGGTGCCCATCCTGGTCGAGCTGGACGGCGACGTAAACG
GCCACAAGTTCAGCGTGTCCGGCGAGGGCGAGGGCGATGCCACCTACGGCAAGCTGACCCTGAAGTTCAT
CTGCACCACCGGCAAGCTGCCCGTGCCCTGGCCCACCCTCGTGACCACCCTGACCTACGGCGTGCAGTGC
TTCAGCCGCTACCCCGACCACATGAAGCAGCACGACTTCTTCAAGTCCGCCATGCCCGAAGGCTACGTCC
AGGAGCGCACCATCTTCTTCAAGGACGACGGCAACTACAAGACCCGCGCCGAGGTGAAGTTCGAGGGCGA
CACCCTGGTGAACCGCATCGAGCTGAAGGGCATCGACTTCAAGGAGGACGGCAACATCCTGGGGCACAAG
CTGGAGTACAACTACAACAGCCACAACGTCTATATCATGGCCGACAAGCAGAAGAACGGCATCAAGGTGA
ACTTCAAGATCCGCCACAACATCGAGGACGGCAGCGTGCAGCTCGCCGACCACTACCAGCAGAACACCCC
CATCGGCGACGGCCCCGTGCTGCTGCCCGACAACCACTACCTGAGCACCCAGTCCGCCCTGAGCAAAGAC
CCCAACGAGAAGCGCGATCACATGGTCCTGCTGGAGTTCGTGACCGCCGCCGGGATCACTCTCGGCATGG
ACGAGCTGTACAAGCCAAGCTTGAATTCTGCAGATATCATGGATGACTCGTTTTTCGGCTTTGACACGAA
TCTACCGGACGAAGATGGTGGCGATGGACGCATCGTCGAGGCGGAATACGATGCCCTCAATGACGAAACC
TTTGGATCCGCTATAAATGGCGACTGGGAGGAAGCCCATGAGACGATGGTACGCCTGGGCGGGAATGGCG
AAAGGGTGCGGAAGCGACCCGCGGAATCTAGTGGAAATACGGATTTTGCCGATCAGGGAAATGGTGCCTT
CCTGCGACACGCTAATCCGCTATCATCGGCGCCCTCTTCAAGCGGCTCCACTCCGGCCCCTTTGAATGCC
CCCTTCCGACAGTCTCGTCACATAGGGGACTCGGACTTGGAGCTAAACATTTCCTCCATGAAGTTGGACG
ACATGGACCTGTCCTCTTTCACCACTGATAGCGAAGCCGGTGGGCTGAGCAACCGCATTAAGCTGGACTC
CGGGGTCTGGGGATCACAGCCGTTCCCCAACAACCAACATTTGTTCCGCGAGCCTATGCGCAGCGCCTTC
AAGCCACAGCAGCAGCAACATCAGCAGCACCAACCACAACAAATGAAGCCACCGCAGGAAGCGAATGCCA
ACTTTGCACTGAATCCACAGCCTTTTCCAAAAATTACAACTCTCGAGGATATAGAGCGCAATATGATCAT
TCAGCAGGCCATTCCGAAACAACAGCAGCAGAGCCAGCAACAGGCGGAACGCAAAATGTTTGATGATTTT
AGTCTGGGTAACAGGCAGCAGGTGCCTACACCAACCATGTTGCAGCAACAGATGTTGCAGCAGCAGCATC
ATCAGAAACAACAGTCGCAGCAGCAGCCGCCACAACAAGCGCAGCACAAGGTAGCCGCTGGCGCCTTGGG
CACGCCGCACACCTCTCCACCGAGGCCAAATTTGGGTTTCCCCGGACCCGAGCTACTGCCCACGCCATCG
TCGCAGCAACAACTAAACGGTATTGGTGGCAACCGAGTGGCGGCCGGAGCTATTTACCCGCAAGGTCTGC
CCGGGAATATTCCGCAATTGCCCCAGCATCCTCTAATGCAGCAGCACATGCCGCACAACTTTCCACTGCC
CGGCGGCAACCAGCGACCTCTACCCAATCCACAAGCTCTGCCCACGGCCCTGAACAATTTCGCGATGCAT
CCAAGCTTCAATGCGATGCGCGCCGCTGGAATCCATCCAGGGGCTTTTATGCAACCTCCCCATCCGCACC
AGATGCTGCCACCGCGAATGCCGCCGCACCCGCTGCAAGCTGCCACAAGTCTATTAGGCCAGCAGCCACC
GAATTCCATGTATAACATGTTCAACATGCGACTAGTGCAAGAGATCCAGCAAAACCATCCGCTGCTTCAA
CAGGCTGCTGTTGTACGCCAAATGCAACAGAGCAGAGCAGGATCCGTGGCCAGCGATCGTCAGAGATCGC
AGGCGCAACAGCAGCAACAAGGACGACGTCCAGATGGTACAGGAAATTACCCGCTGGAAGAGTACGATGA
ATATGCCAACCTAATGAGCACGCGCGACAAGCACTGGCTAATCGGAATCCAGCTTTCGCAGCTGAATACG
GACACGCCGTATATCGACGACTATTACTACACGGTGTTCAGGGAGCGCAAGGCCCAACAGAACGGGCAAA
TGCGCAACAGTCAGGCGCACAAGGACAACCAGTTGAATCATCCGCTTACTCAGCCACGCGGCCATGCGCA
GCTTATTCTCGTACAGTTGGGCAACAAGAATGGTACTCGCAATGGACACGGACGTGAGCGACGCAACTCG
GAGAACACCAACAGCACGTCAGGCAACACGAACAATGGATCAGGTGGTAACAACAACAACCTGACAGGCT
ATATATTCTCACCACTGAAGTTCGAGAACTCACTGGGAAAGCTACAGTACGGAAGTGTGACAGCTCCGCG
AAAAATTATCGATGCTGACATTATGAGTGGTGAATCAAATGCCGCTGCTGAAGCCAACGCAACTTCTTCA
TCAAAAAGCTCGACTCCGCTGCCCACCTCCGCGAGCCATGATGTAAATCCCAGTAGCATGCGGAAGTCGC
GACACATTTTGCTTCTGATTGAAACACTGTATCGCTATCTGCTGAAGTTGGAGGATTTGGAAAGCCCAGA
AGTGATGGCCACCATTGAGCTGAAAAAGAAAAAGGAAGCCGAACGGATCGCAGCCCTTGAGCAGCTGGAA
ATGGCCAATAAAACGCCCGAAGAACGTGCTGCTGAAGCCGCCAATCCGCAAACCATGAATCCGCAACTAA
AGAACAAGTTCAACTATGAGGTAGAGACGAAAGCTGCGTTGGTCAATAAATTAAAGGCAGGTCTGGCATT
CGACAAGGTTATCGCCATGATGAATGTGCGCAAGGGAAAGATACTTATTAGACGCATAATGCCCTTTATT
GCGGATCAAAGCATTCGCTGGGTCGTGTGGAGCGGCGTCTTCTGTTCCCTACAAACAGTGGTGAAAAAGG
ACAAGGACGACGTTGAAGGCGTCTTGTACGCTCTTTACCCAGAGTTTAAAAAACACGTTAACAAAGCTAC
TTTCGAACTCCTAGTGAGCATTTCATCTGCTATTACGCTGAATGACAAGAAACTTGCTGGAATTTTTTGC
AGTCGCTTTGGAATCCTTTCGCTGGTTGCCCTGATACTTCGCGCCGAGGAAATCTACGTCTCGCGAACTG
ACGCAACTCTTAGCGAGGAGAACAGGCAAAAGTGGCGAGAATTTCTGGCACAGGTTGCATCCTGCCTCAA
TCGCACTATTCAAAACCAGACCATCTCGGCAGCCATTGAGTCGGATGCAATTCAGCCACTTATGGACCAC
TTTGAACGGTTTAAAGATCTTAAACTGGATGCACTCTTAGCATTAATAACTGAAGCCAGGCATCAAATTG
ATTAGGGCGGCCGCTCGAGTCTAGAGGGCCCGCGGTTCGAAGGTAAGCCTATCCCTAACCCTCTCCTCGG
TCTCGATTCTACGCGTACCGGTCATCATCACCATCACCATTGAGTTTAAACCCGCTGATCAGCCTCGACT
GTGCCTTCTAAGGCCTGAGCTCGCTGATCAGCCTCGATCGAGGATCCAGACATGATAAGATACATTGATG
AGTTTGGACAAACCACAACTAGAATGCAGTGAAAAAAATGCTTTATTTGTGAAATTTGTGATGCTATTGC
TTTATTTGTAACCATTATAAGCTGCAATAAACAAGTTAACAACAACAATTGCATTCATTTTATGTTTCAG
GTTCAGGGGGAGGTGTGGGAGGTTTTTTAAAGCAAGTAAAACCTCTACAAATGTGGTATGGCTGATTATG
ATCAGTCGACCGATGCCCTTGAGAGCCTTCAACCCAGTCAGCTCCTTCCGGTGGGCGCGGGGCATGACTA
TCGTCGCCGCACTTATGACTGTCTTCTTTATCATGCAACTCGTAGGACAGGTGCCGGCAGCGCTCTGGGT
CATTTTCGGCGAGGACCGCTTTCGCTGGAGCGCGACGATGATCGGCCTGTCGCTTGCGGTATTCGGAATC
TTGCACGCCCTCGCTCAAGCCTTCGTCACTGGTCCCGCCACCAAACGTTTCGGCGAGAAGCAGGCCATTA
TCGCCGGCATGGCGGCCGACGCGCTGGGCTACGTCTTGCTGGCGTTCGCGACGCGAGGCTGGATGGCCTT
CCCCATTATGATTCTTCTCGCTTCCGGCGGCATCGGGATGCCCGCGTTGCAGGCCATGCTGTCCAGGCAG
GTAGATGACGACCATCAGGGACAGCTTCAAGGATCGCTCGCGGCTCTTACCAGCCAGCAAAAGGCCAGGA
ACCGTAAAAAGGCCGCGTTGCTGGCGTTTTTCCATAGGCTCCGCCCCCCTGACGAGCATCACAAAAATCG
ACGCTCAAGTCAGAGGTGGCGAAACCCGACAGGACTATAAAGATACCAGGCGTTTCCCCCTGGAAGCTCC
CTCGTGCGCTCTCCTGTTCCGACCCTGCCGCTTACCGGATACCTGTCCGCCTTTCTCCCTTCGGGAAGCG
TGGCGCTTTCTCAATGCTCACGCTGTAGGTATCTCAGTTCGGTGTAGGTCGTTCGCTCCAAGCTGGGCTG
TGTGCACGAACCCCCCGTTCAGCCCGACCGCTGCGCCTTATCCGGTAACTATCGTCTTGAGTCCAACCCG
GTAAGACACGACTTATCGCCACTGGCAGCAGCCACTGGTAACAGGATTAGCAGAGCGAGGTATGTAGGCG
GTGCTACAGAGTTCTTGAAGTGGTGGCCTAACTACGGCTACACTAGAAGGACAGTATTTGGTATCTGCGC
TCTGCTGAAGCCAGTTACCTTCGGAAAAAGAGTTGGTAGCTCTTGATCCGGCAAACAAACCACCGCTGGT
AGCGGTGGTTTTTTTGTTTGCAAGCAGCAGATTACGCGCAGAAAAAAAGGATCTCAAGAAGATCCTTTGA
TCTTTTCTACGGGGTCTGACGCTCAGTGGAACGAAAACTCACGTTAAGGGATTTTGGTCATGAGATTATC
AAAAAGGATCTTCACCTAGATCCTTTTAAATTAAAAATGAAGTTTTAAATCAATCTAAAGTATATATGAG
TAAACTTGGTCTGACAGTTACCAATGCTTAATCAGTGAGGCACCTATCTCAGCGATCTGTCTATTTCGTT
CATCCATAGTTGCCTGACTCCCCGTCGTGTAGATAACTACGATACGGGAGGGCTTACCATCTGGCCCCAG
TGCTGCAATGATACCGCGAGACCCACGCTCACCGGCTCCAGATTTATCAGCAATAAACCAGCCAGCCGGA
AGGGCCGAGCGCAGAAGTGGTCCTGCAACTTTATCCGCCTCCATCCAGTCTATTAATTGTTGCCGGGAAG
CTAGAGTAAGTAGTTCGCCAGTTAATAGTTTGCGCAACGTTGTTGCCATTGCTGCAGGCATCGTGGTGTC
ACGCTCGTCGTTTGGTATGGCTTCATTCAGCTCCGGTTCCCAACGATCAAGGCGAGTTACATGATCCCCC
ATGTTGTGCAAAAAAGCGGTTAGCTCCTTCGGTCCTCCGATCGTTGTCAGAAGTAAGTTGGCCGCAGTGT
TATCACTCATGGTTATGGCAGCACTGCATAATTCTCTTACTGTCATGCCATCCGTAAGATGCTTTTCTGT
GACTGGTGAGTACTCAACCAAGTCATTCTGAGAATAGTGTATGCGGCGACCGAGTTGCTCTTGCCCGGCG
TCAACACGGGATAATACCGCGCCACATAGCAGAACTTTAAAAGTGCTCATCATTGGAAAACGTTCTTCGG
GGCGAAAACTCTCAAGGATCTTACCGCTGTTGAGATCCAGTTCGATGTAACCCACTCGTGCACCCAACTG
ATCTTCAGCATCTTTTACTTTCACCAGCGTTTCTGGGTGAGCAAAAACAGGAAGGCAAAATGCCGCAAAA
AAGGGAATAAGGGCGACACGGAAATGTTGAATACTCATACTCTTCCTTTTTCAATATTATTGAAGCATTT
ATCAGGGTTATTGTCTCATGAGCGGATACATATTTGAATGTATTTAGAAAAATAAACAAATAGGGGTTCC
GCGCACATTTCCCCGAAAAGTGCCACCTGACGTCTAAGAAACCATTATTATCATGACATTAACCTATAAA
AATAGGCGTATCACGAGGCCCTTTCGT
